Addgene plasmid #90826: PCM1 D11.4 gRNA
Purpose: 3rd generation lentiviral gRNA plasmid targeting human PCM1
Depositing lab: Iain Cheeseman. Depositing organization: Whitehead Institute for Biomedical Research. Publication: Large-Scale Analysis of CRISPR/Cas9 Cell-Cycle Knockouts Reveals the Diversity of p53-Dependent Responses to Cell-Cycle Defects. McKinley KL, Cheeseman IM. Dev Cell. 2017 Feb 27;40(4):405-420.e2. doi: 10.1016/j.devcel.2017.01.012. Epub 2017 Feb 16. PubMed 28216383.
Backbone
  Vector backbone: pLenti-sgRNA
  Backbone manufacturer: Eric Lander & David Sabatini labs (Addgene plasmid #71409)
  Backbone size w/o insert (bp): 9151
  Vector type: Lentiviral, CRISPR
  Selectable markers: Puromycin
Growth in bacteria
  Bacterial resistance: Ampicillin, 100 μg/mL
  Growth temperature: 37°C
  Growth strain: NEB Stable
  Copy number: Unknown
Gene/Insert
  Gene/Insert name: PCM1 (Guide Designation D11.4) (alt name: pKMKO series)
  gRNA/shRNA sequence: CACCgATTTCTCCGGAGTCGTCACC
  Species: H. sapiens (human)
  Promoter: U6
  Cloning method: Restriction Enzyme; 5′ cloning site BsmBI (destroyed during cloning); 3′ cloning site BsmBI (destroyed during cloning)
  Sequencing primers: 5′ hU6-F (5'-GAGGGCCTATTTCCCATGATT-3'); 3′ EF1a-R (5'-CACGGCGACTACTGCACTTA-3')
Terms and licenses: Academic/Nonprofit Terms; Industry Terms: Not Available to Industry
Depositor comments: Please note that gRNA target sequence listed is not strictly the 20nt spacer sequence, but also contains the 5' BsmBI overhang. For more information about knockout human cell lines generated using this plasmid, please see http://cellcycleknockouts.wi.mit.edu/ .
How to cite: PCM1 D11.4 gRNA was a gift from Iain Cheeseman (Addgene plasmid # 90826 ; http://n2t.net/addgene:90826 ; RRID:Addgene_90826)
