[The description below was written by a language model from this plasmid's Addgene catalogue record and pLannotate feature annotations shown in this document.]
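Description:
PCM1 D11.4 gRNA is a third-generation lentiviral CRISPR guide plasmid built on the pLenti-sgRNA backbone and designed to target the human PCM1 gene. It is propagated in E. coli through a high-copy ColE1/pUC-type origin with ampicillin selection (AmpR, β-lactamase); an f1 origin and an SV40 origin are also annotated in the backbone, along with small remnants of lac and cloning-vector sequences that have no evident role in the payload. The catalogue lists the empty backbone as 9,151 bp, whereas the sequenced record is 7,302 nt. One plausible reason is that a stuffer was lost when the guide was inserted between two BsmBI sites, both destroyed during cloning, but the record does not explain the difference.

The viral portion has an RSV promoter driving a truncated HIV-1 5' LTR, which makes genomic RNA production Tat-independent. This is followed by the Ψ packaging signal with a partial gag sequence, the Rev response element for nuclear export, a cPPT/CTS, WPRE to enhance transcript expression, and a self-inactivating ΔU3 3' LTR with a downstream SV40 polyadenylation signal. Within this frame, a human U6 RNA polymerase III promoter transcribes the PCM1-specific spacer fused to the Streptococcus pyogenes guide RNA scaffold (annotated as a tracrRNA fragment). A separate EF-1α core promoter expresses puromycin N-acetyltransferase so that transduced mammalian cells can be selected.

No Cas9 is encoded, so the nuclease must be supplied separately in the target cells. The plasmid belongs to a series of guides used to generate knockouts of cell-cycle genes in human cell lines as part of a large-scale analysis of their phenotypes and p53-dependent responses.
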