Features (pLannotate 1.2.2; 28 found; start..end, strand, type, name):
      1..26      +  rep_origin     RSF ori (fragment): Plasmids containing the RSF 1030 origin of replication can be propagated in E. coli cells that contain additional plasmids with compatible origins.
     28..120     +  CDS            lacI (fragment): lac repressor; lacI; The lac repressor binds to the lac operator to inhibit transcription in E. coli. This inhibition can be relieved by adding lactose or isopropyl-β-D-thiogalactopyranoside (IPTG).
    133..154     +  protein_bind   CAP binding site: CAP binding activates transcription in the presence of cAMP. E. coli catabolite activator protein
    169..199     +  promoter       lac promoter: promoter for the E. coli lac operon
    207..223     +  protein_bind   lac operator: The lac repressor binds to the lac operator to inhibit transcription in E. coli. This inhibition can be relieved by adding lactose or isopropyl-β-D-thiogalactopyranoside (IPTG). lac repressor encoded by lacI
    268..286     +  promoter       T3 promoter: promoter for bacteriophage T3 RNA polymerase
    314..540     +  promoter       RSV promoter: Rous sarcoma virus enhancer/promoter
    541..721     +  LTR            5' LTR (truncated): truncated 5' long terminal repeat (LTR) from HIV-1
    768..893     +  misc_feature   HIV-1 Ψ: packaging signal of human immunodeficiency virus type 1
    877..1240    +  CDS            HIV-1 gag (fragment): gag protein from human immunodeficiency virus 1; gag
   1386..1619    +  misc_feature   RRE: The Rev response element (RRE) of HIV-1 allows for Rev-dependent mRNA export from the nucleus to the cytoplasm.
   1996..2022    +  CDS            Rev (fragment): human immunodeficiency virus 1 (HIV-1) Rev protein; rev; enhances nuclear export of unspliced and incompletely spliced viral mRNAs
   2026..2266    +  promoter       U6 promoter: RNA polymerase III promoter for human U6 snRNA
   2314..2381    +  misc_RNA       tracrRNA (fragment): trans-activating CRISPR RNA for the Streptococcus pyogenes CRISPR/Cas9 system
   2430..2547    +  misc_feature   cPPT/CTS: central polypurine tract and central termination sequence of HIV-1
   2616..2827    +  promoter       EF-1α core promoter: core promoter for human elongation factor EF-1α
   2853..3452    +  CDS            PuroR (fragment): puromycin N-acetyltransferase; pac from Streptomyces; confers resistance to puromycin
   3468..4056    +  misc_feature   WPRE: woodchuck hepatitis virus posttranscriptional regulatory element
   4107..4126    +  misc_feature   cPPT/CTS (fragment): central polypurine tract and central termination sequence of HIV-1
   4128..4361    +  LTR            3' LTR (ΔU3): self-inactivating 3' long terminal repeat (LTR) from HIV-1
   4439..4560    +  polyA_signal   SV40 poly(A) signal: SV40 polyadenylation signal
   4600..4735    +  rep_origin     SV40 ori: SV40 origin of replication
   4756..4774    -  promoter       T7 promoter: promoter for bacteriophage T7 RNA polymerase
   4782..4937    +  CDS            lacZα (fragment): LacZα fragment of β-galactosidase; lacZ fragment
   4942..5370    +  rep_origin     f1 ori (sequence partly withheld): f1 bacteriophage origin of replication; arrow indicates direction of (+) strand synthesis
   5423..5527    +  promoter       AmpR promoter: bla
   5528..6388    +  CDS            AmpR: β-lactamase; bla; confers resistance to ampicillin, carbenicillin, and related antibiotics
   6559..7147    +  rep_origin     ori: high-copy-number ColE1/pMB1/pBR322/pUC origin of replication
>Addgene plasmid #90826 | PCM1 D11.4 gRNA | addgene full sequence | sequence record 183875 | Addgene NGS Result
CGAGTCAGTGAGCGAGGAAGCGGAAGAGCGCCCAATACGCAAACCGCCTCTCCCCGCGCGTTGGCCGATT
CATTAATGCAGCTGGCACGACAGGTTTCCCGACTGGAAAGCGGGCAGTGAGCGCAACGCAATTAATGTGA
GTTAGCTCACTCATTAGGCACCCCAGGCTTTACACTTTATGCTTCCGGCTCGTATGTTGTGTGGAATTGT
GAGCGGATAACAATTTCACACAGGAAACAGCTATGACCATGATTACGCCAAGCGCGCAATTAACCCTCAC
TAAAGGGAACAAAAGCTGGAGCTGCAAGCTTAATGTAGTCTTATGCAATACTCTTGTAGTCTTGCAACAT
GGTAACGATGAGTTAGCAACATGCCTTACAAGGAGAGAAAAAGCACCGTGCATGCCGATTGGTGGAAGTA
AGGTGGTACGATCGTGCCTTATTAGGAAGGCAACAGACGGGTCTGACATGGATTGGACGAACCACTGAAT
TGCCGCATTGCAGAGATATTGTATTTAAGTGCCTAGCTCGATACATAAACGGGTCTCTCTGGTTAGACCA
GATCTGAGCCTGGGAGCTCTCTGGCTAACTAGGGAACCCACTGCTTAAGCCTCAATAAAGCTTGCCTTGA
GTGCTTCAAGTAGTGTGTGCCCGTCTGTTGTGTGACTCTGGTAACTAGAGATCCCTCAGACCCTTTTAGT
CAGTGTGGAAAATCTCTAGCAGTGGCGCCCGAACAGGGACTTGAAAGCGAAAGGGAAACCAGAGGAGCTC
TCTCGACGCAGGACTCGGCTTGCTGAAGCGCGCACGGCAAGAGGCGAGGGGCGGCGACTGGTGAGTACGC
CAAAAATTTTGACTAGCGGAGGCTAGAAGGAGAGAGATGGGTGCGAGAGCGTCAGTATTAAGCGGGGGAG
AATTAGATCGCGATGGGAAAAAATTCGGTTAAGGCCAGGGGGAAAGAAAAAATATAAATTAAAACATATA
GTATGGGCAAGCAGGGAGCTAGAACGATTCGCAGTTAATCCTGGCCTGTTAGAAACATCAGAAGGCTGTA
GACAAATACTGGGACAGCTACAACCATCCCTTCAGACAGGATCAGAAGAACTTAGATCATTATATAATAC
AGTAGCAACCCTCTATTGTGTGCATCAAAGGATAGAGATAAAAGACACCAAGGAAGCTTTAGACAAGATA
GAGGAAGAGCAAAACAAAAGTAAGACCACCGCACAGCAAGCGGCCGCTGATCTTCAGACCTGGAGGAGGA
GATATGAGGGACAATTGGAGAAGTGAATTATATAAATATAAAGTAGTAAAAATTGAACCATTAGGAGTAG
CACCCACCAAGGCAAAGAGAAGAGTGGTGCAGAGAGAAAAAAGAGCAGTGGGAATAGGAGCTTTGTTCCT
TGGGTTCTTGGGAGCAGCAGGAAGCACTATGGGCGCAGCGTCAATGACGCTGACGGTACAGGCCAGACAA
TTATTGTCTGGTATAGTGCAGCAGCAGAACAATTTGCTGAGGGCTATTGAGGCGCAACAGCATCTGTTGC
AACTCACAGTCTGGGGCATCAAGCAGCTCCAGGCAAGAATCCTGGCTGTGGAAAGATACCTAAAGGATCA
ACAGCTCCTGGGGATTTGGGGTTGCTCTGGAAAACTCATTTGCACCACTGCTGTGCCTTGGAATGCTAGT
TGGAGTAATAAATCTCTGGAACAGATTTGGAATCACACGACCTGGATGGAGTGGGACAGAGAAATTAACA
ATTACACAAGCTTAATACACTCCTTAATTGAAGAATCGCAAAACCAGCAAGAAAAGAATGAACAAGAATT
ATTGGAATTAGATAAATGGGCAAGTTTGTGGAATTGGTTTAACATAACAAATTGGCTGTGGTATATAAAA
TTATTCATAATGATAGTAGGAGGCTTGGTAGGTTTAAGAATAGTTTTTGCTGTACTTTCTATAGTGAATA
GAGTTAGGCAGGGATATTCACCATTATCGTTTCAGACCCACCTCCCAACCCCGAGGGGACCCAGAGAGGG
CCTATTTCCCATGATTCCTTCATATTTGCATATACGATACAAGGCTGTTAGAGAGATAATTAGAATTAAT
TTGACTGTAAACACAAAGATATTAGTACAAAATACGTGACGTAGAAAGTAATAATTTCTTGGGTAGTTTG
CAGTTTTAAAATTATGTTTTAAAATGGACTATCATATGCTTACCGTAACTTGAAAGTATTTCGATTTCTT
GGCTTTATATATCTTGTGGAAAGGACGAAACACCGATTTCTCCGGAGTCGTCACCGTTTAAGAGCTATGC
TGGAAACAGCATAGCAAGTTTAAATAAGGCTAGTCCGTTATCAACTTGAAAAAGTGGCACCGAGTCGGTG
CTTTTTTTGAATTCTAGATCTTGAGACAAATGGCAGTATTCATCCACAATTTTAAAAGAAAAGGGGGGAT
TGGGGGGTACAGTGCAGGGGAAAGAATAGTAGACATAATAGCAACAGACATACAAACTAAAGAATTACAA
AAACAAATTACAAAAATTCAAAATTTTCGGGTTTATTACAGGGACAGCAGAGATCCACTTTGGCGCCGGC
TCGAGTGGCTCCGGTGCCCGTCAGTGGGCAGAGCGCACATCGCCCACAGTCCCCGAGAAGTTGGGGGGAG
GGGTCGGCAATTGAACCGGTGCCTAGAGAAGGTGGCGCGGGGTAAACTGGGAAAGTGATGTCGTGTACTG
GCTCCGCCTTTTTCCCGAGGGTGGGGGAGAACCGTATATAAGTGCAGTAGTCGCCGTGAACGTTCTTTTT
CGCAACGGGTTTGCCGCCAGAACACAGGTGTCGTGACGCGGGATCCGCCACCATGACCGAGTACAAGCCC
ACGGTGCGCCTCGCCACCCGCGACGACGTCCCCAGGGCCGTACGCACCCTCGCCGCCGCGTTCGCCGACT
ACCCCGCCACGCGCCACACCGTCGATCCGGACCGCCACATCGAGCGGGTCACCGAGCTGCAAGAACTCTT
CCTCACGCGCGTCGGGCTCGACATCGGCAAGGTGTGGGTCGCGGACGACGGCGCCGCGGTGGCGGTCTGG
ACCACGCCGGAGAGCGTCGAAGCGGGGGCGGTGTTCGCCGAGATCGGCCCGCGCATGGCCGAGTTGAGCG
GTTCCCGGCTGGCCGCGCAGCAACAGATGGAAGGCCTCCTGGCGCCGCACCGGCCCAAGGAGCCCGCGTG
GTTCCTGGCCACCGTCGGAGTCTCGCCCGACCACCAGGGCAAGGGTCTGGGCAGCGCCGTCGTGCTCCCC
GGAGTGGAGGCGGCCGAGCGCGCCGGGGTGCCCGCCTTCCTGGAGACCTCCGCGCCCCGCAACCTCCCCT
TCTACGAGCGGCTCGGCTTCACCGTCACCGCCGACGTCGAGGTGCCCGAAGGACCGCGCACCTGGTGCAT
GACCCGCAAGCCCGGTGCCTGAACGCGTTAAGTCGACAATCAACCTCTGGATTACAAAATTTGTGAAAGA
TTGACTGGTATTCTTAACTATGTTGCTCCTTTTACGCTATGTGGATACGCTGCTTTAATGCCTTTGTATC
ATGCTATTGCTTCCCGTATGGCTTTCATTTTCTCCTCCTTGTATAAATCCTGGTTGCTGTCTCTTTATGA
GGAGTTGTGGCCCGTTGTCAGGCAACGTGGCGTGGTGTGCACTGTGTTTGCTGACGCAACCCCCACTGGT
TGGGGCATTGCCACCACCTGTCAGCTCCTTTCCGGGACTTTCGCTTTCCCCCTCCCTATTGCCACGGCGG
AACTCATCGCCGCCTGCCTTGCCCGCTGCTGGACAGGGGCTCGGCTGTTGGGCACTGACAATTCCGTGGT
GTTGTCGGGGAAATCATCGTCCTTTCCTTGGCTGCTCGCCTGTGTTGCCACCTGGATTCTGCGCGGGACG
TCCTTCTGCTACGTCCCTTCGGCCCTCAATCCAGCGGACCTTCCTTCCCGCGGCCTGCTGCCGGCTCTGC
GGCCTCTTCCGCGTCTTCGCCTTCGCCCTCAGACGAGTCGGATCTCCCTTTGGGCCGCCTCCCCGCGTCG
ACTTTAAGACCAATGACTTACAAGGCAGCTGTAGATCTTAGCCACTTTTTAAAAGAAAAGGGGGGACTGG
AAGGGCTAATTCACTCCCAACGAAGACAAGATCTGCTTTTTGCTTGTACTGGGTCTCTCTGGTTAGACCA
GATCTGAGCCTGGGAGCTCTCTGGCTAACTAGGGAACCCACTGCTTAAGCCTCAATAAAGCTTGCCTTGA
GTGCTTCAAGTAGTGTGTGCCCGTCTGTTGTGTGACTCTGGTAACTAGAGATCCCTCAGACCCTTTTAGT
CAGTGTGGAAAATCTCTAGCAGTACGTATAGTAGTTCATGTCATCTTATTATTCAGTATTTATAACTTGC
AAAGAAATGAATATCAGAGAGTGAGAGGAACTTGTTTATTGCAGCTTATAATGGTTACAAATAAAGCAAT
AGCATCACAAATTTCACAAATAAAGCATTTTTTTCACTGCATTCTAGTTGTGGTTTGTCCAAACTCATCA
ATGTATCTTATCATGTCTGGCTCTAGCTATCCCGCCCCTAACTCCGCCCATCCCGCCCCTAACTCCGCCC
AGTTCCGCCCATTCTCCGCCCCATGGCTGACTAATTTTTTTTATTTATGCAGAGGCCGAGGCCGCCTCGG
CCTCTGAGCTATTCCAGAAGTAGTGAGGAGGCTTTTTTGGAGGCCTAGGGACGTACCCAATTCGCCCTAT
AGTGAGTCGTATTACGCGCGCTCACTGGCCGTCGTTTTACAACGTCGTGACTGGGAAAACCCTGGCGTTA
CCCAACTTAATCGCCTTGCAGCACATCCCCCTTTCGCCAGCTGGCGTAATAGCGAAGAGGCCCGCACCGA
TCGCCCTTCCCAACAGTTGCGCAGCCTGAATGGCGAATGGG
[124 nt withheld, positions 4942-5065]
C
[91 nt withheld, positions 5067-5157]
A
[49 nt withheld, positions 5159-5207]
CCTTTGACGTTGGAGTCCACGTTCTTT
[37 nt withheld, positions 5235-5271]
ACCCTATCTCGGTCTATTCTTTTGATTTATAAGGGATTTTGCCGATTTCGGCCTATTGGTTAAAAAATGA
GCTGATTTAACAAAAATTTAACGCGAATTTTAACAAAATATTAACGCTTACAATTTAGGTGGCACTTTTC
GGGGAAATGTGCGCGGAACCCCTATTTGTTTATTTTTCTAAATACATTCAAATATGTATCCGCTCATGAG
ACAATAACCCTGATAAATGCTTCAATAATATTGAAAAAGGAAGAGTATGAGTATTCAACATTTCCGTGTC
GCCCTTATTCCCTTTTTTGCGGCATTTTGCCTTCCTGTTTTTGCTCACCCAGAAACGCTGGTGAAAGTAA
AAGATGCTGAAGATCAGTTGGGTGCACGAGTGGGTTACATCGAACTGGATCTCAACAGCGGTAAGATCCT
TGAGAGTTTTCGCCCCGAAGAACGTTTTCCAATGATGAGCACTTTTAAAGTTCTGCTATGTGGCGCGGTA
TTATCCCGTATTGACGCCGGGCAAGAGCAACTCGGTCGCCGCATACACTATTCTCAGAATGACTTGGTTG
AGTACTCACCAGTCACAGAAAAGCATCTTACGGATGGCATGACAGTAAGAGAATTATGCAGTGCTGCCAT
AACCATGAGTGATAACACTGCGGCCAACTTACTTCTGACAACGATCGGAGGACCGAAGGAGCTAACCGCT
TTTTTGCACAACATGGGGGATCATGTAACTCGCCTTGATCGTTGGGAACCGGAGCTGAATGAAGCCATAC
CAAACGACGAGCGTGACACCACGATGCCTGTAGCAATGGCAACAACGTTGCGCAAACTATTAACTGGCGA
ACTACTTACTCTAGCTTCCCGGCAACAATTAATAGACTGGATGGAGGCGGATAAAGTTGCAGGACCACTT
CTGCGCTCGGCCCTTCCGGCTGGCTGGTTTATTGCTGATAAATCTGGAGCCGGTGAGCGTGGGTCTCGCG
GTATCATTGCAGCACTGGGGCCAGATGGTAAGCCCTCCCGTATCGTAGTTATCTACACGACGGGGAGTCA
GGCAACTATGGATGAACGAAATAGACAGATCGCTGAGATAGGTGCCTCACTGATTAAGCATTGGTAACTG
TCAGACCAAGTTTACTCATATATACTTTAGATTGATTTAAAACTTCATTTTTAATTTAAAAGGATCTAGG
TGAAGATCCTTTTTGATAATCTCATGACCAAAATCCCTTAACGTGAGTTTTCGTTCCACTGAGCGTCAGA
CCCCGTAGAAAAGATCAAAGGATCTTCTTGAGATCCTTTTTTTCTGCGCGTAATCTGCTGCTTGCAAACA
AAAAAACCACCGCTACCAGCGGTGGTTTGTTTGCCGGATCAAGAGCTACCAACTCTTTTTCCGAAGGTAA
CTGGCTTCAGCAGAGCGCAGATACCAAATACTGTTCTTCTAGTGTAGCCGTAGTTAGGCCACCACTTCAA
GAACTCTGTAGCACCGCCTACATACCTCGCTCTGCTAATCCTGTTACCAGTGGCTGCTGCCAGTGGCGAT
AAGTCGTGTCTTACCGGGTTGGACTCAAGACGATAGTTACCGGATAAGGCGCAGCGGTCGGGCTGAACGG
GGGGTTCGTGCACACAGCCCAGCTTGGAGCGAACGACCTACACCGAACTGAGATACCTACAGCGTGAGCT
ATGAGAAAGCGCCACGCTTCCCGAAGGGAGAAAGGCGGACAGGTATCCGGTAAGCGGCAGGGTCGGAACA
GGAGAGCGCACGAGGGAGCTTCCAGGGGGAAACGCCTGGTATCTTTATAGTCCTGTCGGGTTTCGCCACC
TCTGACTTGAGCGTCGATTTTTGTGATGCTCGTCAGGGGGGCGGAGCCTATGGAAAAACGCCAGCAACGC
GGCCTTTTTACGGTTCCTGGCCTTTTGCTGGCCTTTTGCTCACATGTTCTTTCCTGCGTTATCCCCTGAT
TCTGTGGATAACCGTATTACCGCCTTTGAGTGAGCTGATACCGCTCGCCGCAGCCGAACGACCGAGCGCA
G
